>Addgene plasmid #129997 | pRDAX-185 N-Tag GFP[2] L10 FKBP EBPF2 | depositor full sequence | sequence record 249375 | Full Sequence
GCCTGCCTCCAGGCCTCAATATTGGCCATTAGCCATATTATTCATTGGTTATATAGCATAAATCAATATT
GGCTATTGGCCATTGCATACGTTGTATCTATATCATAATATGTACATTTATATTGGCTCATGTCCAATAT
GACCGCCATGTTGGCATTGATTATTGACTAGTTATTAATAGTAATCAATTACGGGGTCATTAGTTCATAG
CCCATATATGGAGTTCCGCGTTACATAACTTACGGTAAATGGCCCGCCTGGCTGACCGCCCAACGACCCC
CGCCCATTGACGTCAATAATGACGTATGTTCCCATAGTAACGCCAATAGGGACTTTCCATTGACGTCAAT
GGGTGGAGTATTTACGGTAAACTGCCCACTTGGCAGTACATCAAGTGTATCATATGCCAAGTCCGCCCCC
TATTGACGTCAATGACGGTAAATGGCCCGCCTGGCATTATGCCCAGTACATGACCTTACGGGACTTTCCT
ACTTGGCAGTACATCTACGTATTAGTCATCGCTATTACCATGGTGATGCGGTTTTGGCAGTACACCAATG
GGCGTGGATAGCGGTTTGACTCACGGGGATTTCCAAGTCTCCACCCCATTGACGTCAATGGGAGTTTGTT
TTGGCACCAAAATCAACGGGACTTTCCAAAATGTCGTAATAACCCCGCCCCGTTGACGCAAATGGGCGGT
AGGCGTGTACGGTGGGAGGTCTATATAAGCAGAGCTCGTTTAGTGAACCGTCAGATCACTAGAAGCTTTA
TTGCGGTAGTTTATCACAGTTAAATTGCTAACGCAGTCAGTGCTTCTGACACAACAGTCTCGAACTTAAG
CTGCAGAAGTTGGTCGTGAGGCACTGGGCAGGTAAGTATCAAGGTTACAAGACAGGTTTAAGGAGACCAA
TAGAAACTGGGCTTGTCGAGACAGAGAAGACTCTTGCGTTTCTGATAGGCACCTATTGGTCTTACTGACA
TCCACTTTGCCTTTCTCTCCACAGGTGTCCACTCCCAGGCCACCATGGAAAAGAGGGACCACATGGTGCT
GCTCGAGTACGTCACAGCAGCTGGCATCACCGATGCCAGCGGGAGCTCTGCCAGCGGTGGCAGCACCTCC
GGAGTGCAGGTGGAAACCATCTCCCCAGGAGACGGGCGCACCTTCCCCAAGCGCGGCCAGACCTGCGTGG
TGCACTACACCGGGATGCTTGAAGATGGAAAGAAATTTGATTCCTCCCGGGACAGAAACAAGCCCTTTAA
GTTTATGCTAGGCAAGCAGGAGGTGATCCGAGGCTGGGAAGAAGGGGTTGCCCAGATGAGTGTGGGTCAG
AGAGCCAAACTGACTATATCTCCAGATTATGCCTATGGTGCCACTGGGCACCCAGGCATCATCCCACCAC
ATGCCACTCTCGTCTTCGATGTGGAGCTTCTAAAACTGGAATAAGAATTCAGATCCGCCCCTCTCCCTCC
CCCCCCCCTAACGTTACTGGCCGAAGCCGCTTGGAATAAGGCCGGTGTGCGTTTGTCTATATGTTATTTT
CCACCATATTGCCGTCTTTTGGCAATGTGAGGGCCCGGAAACCTGGCCCTGTCTTCTTGACGAGCATTCC
TAGGGGTCTTTCCCCTCTCGCCAAAGGAATGCAAGGTCTGTTGAATGTCGTGAAGGAAGCAGTTCCTCTG
GTAGCTTCTTGAAGACAAACAACGTCTGTAGCGACCCTTTGCAGGCAGCGGAACCCCCCACCTGGCGACA
GGTGCCTCTGCGGCCAAAAGCCACGTGTATAAGATACACCTGCAAAGGCGGCACAACCCCAGTGCCACGT
TGTGAGTTGGATAGTTGTGGAAAGAGTCAAATGGCTCTCCTCAAGCGTATTCAACAAGGGGCTGAAGGAT
GCCCAGAAGGTACCCCATTGTATGGGATCTGATCTGGGGCCTCGGTACACATGCTTTACATGTGTTTAGT
CGAGGTTAAAAAAACGTCTAGGCCCCCCGAACCACGGGGACGTGGTTTTCCTTTGAAAAACACGATGATA
ATATGGCCACAACCATGGTGAGCAAGGGCGAGGAGCTGTTCACCGGGGTGGTGCCCATCCTGGTCGAGCT
GGACGGCGACGTAAACGGCCACAAGTTCAGCGTGAGGGGCGAGGGCGAGGGCGATGCCACCAACGGCAAG
CTGACCCTGAAGTTCATCTGCACCACCGGCAAGCTGCCCGTGCCCTGGCCCACCCTCGTGACCACCCTGA
GCCACGGCGTGCAGTGCTTCGCCCGCTACCCCGACCACATGAAGCAGCACGACTTCTTCAAGTCCGCCAT
GCCCGAAGGCTACGTCCAGGAGCGCACCATCTTCTTCAAGGACGACGGCACCTACAAGACCCGCGCCGAG
GTGAAGTTCGAGGGCGACACCCTGGTGAACCGCATCGAGCTGAAGGGCGTCGACTTCAAGGAGGACGGCA
ACATCCTGGGGCACAAGCTGGAGTACAACTTCAACAGCCACAACATCTATATCATGGCCGTCAAGCAGAA
GAACGGCATCAAGGTGAACTTCAAGATCCGCCACAACGTGGAGGACGGCAGCGTGCAGCTCGCCGACCAC
TACCAGCAGAACACCCCCATCGGCGACGGCCCCGTGCTGCTGCCCGACAGCCACTACCTGAGCACCCAGT
CCGTGCTGAGCAAAGACCCCAACGAGAAGCGCGATCACATGGTCCTGCTGGAGTTCCGCACCGCCGCCGG
GATCACTCTCGGCATGGACGAGCTGTACAAGTAAACCGGTGCTCGAGGTACCGATGAATAGCTAAGGTAG
AGGCCGCAGGTAAGTATCAAGGTTACAAGACAGGTTTAAGGAGACCAATAGAAACTGGGCTTGTCGAGAC
AGAGAAGACTCTTGCGTTTCTGATAGGCACCTATTGGTCTTACTGACATCCACTTTGCCTTTCTCTCCAC
AGGTGTCGACAATCAACCTCTGGATTACAAAATTTGTGAAAGATTGACTGGTATTCTTAACTATGTTGCT
CCTTTTACGCTATGTGGATACGCTGCTTTAATGCCTTTGTATCATGCTATTGCTTCCCGTATGGCTTTCA
TTTTCTCCTCCTTGTATAAATCCTGGTTGCTGTCTCTTTATGAGGAGTTGTGGCCCGTTGTCAGGCAACG
TGGCGTGGTGTGCACTGTGTTTGCTGACGCAACCCCCACTGGTTGGGGCATTGCCACCACCTGTCAGCTC
CTTTCCGGGACTTTCGCTTTCCCCCTCCCTATTGCCACGGCGGAACTCATCGCCGCCTGCCTTGCCCGCT
GCTGGACAGGGGCTCGGCTGTTGGGCACTGACAATTCCGTGGTGTTGTCGGGGAAGCTGACGTCCTTTCC
ATGGCTGCTCGCCTGTGTTGCCACCTGGATTCTGCGCGGGACGTCCTTCTGCTACGTCCCTTCGGCCCTC
AATCCAGCGGACCTTCCTTCCCGCGGCCTGCTGCCGGCTCTGCGGCCTCTTCCGCGTCTTCGCCTTCGCC
CTCAGACGAGTCGGATCTCCCTTTGGGCCGCCTCCCCGCCTGGAATTCGAGCTCGGTACGATCAGCCTCG
ACTGTGCCTTCTAGTTGCCAGCCATCTGTTGTTTGCCCCTCCCCCGTGCCTTCCTTGACCCTGGAAGGTG
CCACTCCCACTGTCCTTTCCTAATAAAATGAGGAAATTGCATCGCATTGTCTGAGTAGGTGTCATTCTAT
TCTGGGGGGTGGGGTGGGGCAGGACAGCAAGGGGGAGGATTGGGAAGACAATAGCCCAGCTTTTGTTCCC
TTTAGTGAGGGTTAATTGCGCGCTTGGCGTAATCATGGTCATAGCTGTTTCCTGTGTGAAATTGTTATCC
GCTAATTCACTCCTCAGGTGCAGGCTGCCTATCAGAAGGTGGTGGCTGGTGTGGCCAATGCCCTGGCTCA
CAAATACCACTGAGATCTTTTTCCCTCTGCCAAAAATTATGGGGACATCATGAAGCCCCTTGAGCATCTG
ACTTCTGGCTAATAAAGGAAATTTATTTTCATTGCAATAGTGTGTTGGAATTTTTTGTGTCTCTCACTCG
GAAGGACATATGGGAGGGCAAATCATTTAAAACATCAGAATGAGTATTTGGTTTAGAGTTTGGCAACATA
TGCCCATATGCTGGCTGCCATGAACAAAGGTTGGCTATAAAGAGGTCATCAGTATATGAAACAGCCCCCT
GCTGTCCATTCCTTATTCCATAGAAAAGCCTTGACTTGAGGTTAGATTTTTTTTATATTTTGTTTTGTGT
TATTTTTTTCTTTAACATCCCTAAAATTTTCCTTACATGTTTTACTAGCCAGATTTTTCCTCCTCTCCTG
ACTACTCCCAGTCATAGCTGTCCCTCTTCTCTTATGGAGATCGGCCGGCCGCCGGCGTCGACGCGCGCGG
CCGCGGCGCGCCGTTGCTGGCGTTTTTCCATAGGCTCCGCCCCCCTGACGAGCATCACAAAAATCGACGC
TCAAGTCAGAGGTGGCGAAACCCGACAGGACTATAAAGATACCAGGCGTTTCCCCCTGGAAGCTCCCTCG
TGCGCTCTCCTGTTCCGACCCTGCCGCTTACCGGATACCTGTCCGCCTTTCTCCCTTCGGGAAGCGTGGC
GCTTTCTCATAGCTCACGCTGTAGGTATCTCAGTTCGGTGTAGGTCGTTCGCTCCAAGCTGGGCTGTGTG
CACGAACCCCCCGTTCAGCCCGACCGCTGCGCCTTATCCGGTAACTATCGTCTTGAGTCCAACCCGGTAA
GACACGACTTATCGCCACTGGCAGCAGCCACTGGTAACAGGATTAGCAGAGCGAGGTATGTAGGCGGTGC
TACAGAGTTCTTGAAGTGGTGGCCTAACTACGGCTACACTAGAAGAACAGTATTTGGTATCTGCGCTCTG
CTGAAGCCAGTTACCTTCGGAAAAAGAGTTGGTAGCTCTTGATCCGGCAAACAAACCACCGCTGGTAGCG
GTGGTTTTTTTGTTTGCAAGCAGCAGATTACGCGCAGAAAAAAAGGATCTCAAGAAGATCCTTTGATCTT
TTCTACGGGGTCTGACGCTCAGTGGAACGAAAACTCACGTTAAGGGATTTTGGTCATGAGATTATCAAAA
AGGATCTTCACCTAGATCCTTTTAAATTAAAAATGAAGTTTTAAATCAATCTAAAGTATATATGAGTAAA
CTTGGTCTGACAGTTACCAATGCTTAATCAGTGAGGCACCTATCTCAGCGATCTGTCTATTTCGTTCATC
CATAGTTGCCTGACTCCCCGTCGTGTAGATAACTACGATACGGGAGGGCTTACCATCTGGCCCCAGTGCT
GCAATGATACCGCGAGACCCACGCTCACCGGCTCCAGATTTATCAGCAATAAACCAGCCAGCCGGAAGGG
CCGAGCGCAGAAGTGGTCCTGCAACTTTATCCGCCTCCATCCAGTCTATTAATTGTTGCCGGGAAGCTAG
AGTAAGTAGTTCGCCAGTTAATAGTTTGCGCAACGTTGTTGCCATTGCTACAGGCATCGTGGTGTCACGC
TCGTCGTTTGGTATGGCTTCATTCAGCTCCGGTTCCCAACGATCAAGGCGAGTTACATGATCCCCCATGT
TGTGCAAAAAAGCGGTTAGCTCCTTCGGTCCTCCGATCGTTGTCAGAAGTAAGTTGGCCGCAGTGTTATC
ACTCATGGTTATGGCAGCACTGCATAATTCTCTTACTGTCATGCCATCCGTAAGATGCTTTTCTGTGACT
GGTGAGTACTCAACCAAGTCATTCTGAGAATAGTGTATGCGGCGACCGAGTTGCTCTTGCCCGGCGTCAA
TACGGGATAATACCGCGCCACATAGCAGAACTTTAAAAGTGCTCATCATTGGAAAACGTTCTTCGGGGCG
AAAACTCTCAAGGATCTTACCGCTGTTGAGATCCAGTTCGATGTAACCCACTCGTGCACCCAACTGATCT
TCAGCATCTTTTACTTTCACCAGCGTTTCTGGGTGAGCAAAAACAGGAAGGCAAAATGCCGCAAAAAAGG
GAATAAGGGCGACACGGAAATGTTGAATACTCATACTCTTCCTTTTTCAATATTATTGAAGCATTTATCA
GGGTTATTGTCTCATGAGCGGATACATATTTGAATGTATTTAGAAAAATAAACAAATAGGGGTTCCGCGC
ACATTTCCCCGAAAAGTGCCACCTGACGTCTAAGAAACCATTATTATCATGACATTAACCTATAAAAATA
GGCGTATCACGAGGCCCTTTCGTCTACGCGCGCGCCGGCGGCGCGCCGTCGACGGCCGGCCGCGGCCGC
Features (pLannotate 1.2.2; 16 found; start..end, strand, type, name):
    155..532     +  enhancer       CMV enhancer: human cytomegalovirus immediate early enhancer
    534..733     +  promoter       CMV promoter: human cytomegalovirus (CMV) immediate early promoter
    872..1004    +  intron         chimeric intron: chimera between introns from human β-globin and immunoglobulin heavy chain genes
   1121..1441    +  CDS            DmrB: F36V mutant of FK506-binding protein FKBP12 binds synthetic ligands that do not bind wild-type FKBP
   1458..2044    +  misc_feature   IRES2: internal ribosome entry site (IRES) of the encephalomyocarditis virus (EMCV)
   2045..2764    +  CDS            EBFP2: enhanced blue variant of GFP (Ai et al., 2007) mammalian codon-optimized
   2810..2942    +  intron         chimeric intron: chimera between introns from human β-globin and immunoglobulin heavy chain genes
   2951..3539    +  misc_feature   WPRE: woodchuck hepatitis virus posttranscriptional regulatory element
   3543..3559    +  misc_feature   MCS (fragment): pUC18/19 multiple cloning site
   3572..3683    +  polyA_signal   bGH poly(A) signal: bovine growth hormone polyadenylation signal
   3779..3797    -  promoter       T3 promoter: promoter for bacteriophage T3 RNA polymerase
   3856..3930    +  CDS            HBB (fragment): HBB_PONPY - Experimental evidence at transcript level: Swiss-Prot protein existence level 2. Involved in oxygen transport from the lung to the various peripheral tissues. From Pongo pygmaeus (Bornean orangutan).
   4001..4056    +  polyA_signal   β-globin poly(A) signal: rabbit β-globin polyadenylation signal (Gil and Proudfoot, 1987)
   4435..5023    -  rep_origin     ori: high-copy-number ColE1/pMB1/pBR322/pUC origin of replication
   5194..6054    -  CDS            AmpR: β-lactamase; bla; confers resistance to ampicillin, carbenicillin, and related antibiotics
   6055..6159    -  promoter       AmpR promoter: bla
