[The description below was written by a language model from this plasmid's Addgene catalogue record and pLannotate feature annotations shown in this document.]
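Description:
pRDAX-185 N-Tag GFP[2] L10 FKBP EBPF2 is a custom-built mammalian expression plasmid of about 6.3 kb, deposited as a vector for protein–protein interaction assays based on bimolecular or trimolecular fluorescence complementation (BiFC/TriFC). It is maintained in E. coli as a high-copy plasmid through a ColE1/pUC-type origin and selected with ampicillin via the β-lactamase gene and its native promoter.

The expression cassette is driven by the human CMV immediate-early enhancer and promoter, followed by a chimeric β-globin/immunoglobulin intron that promotes efficient processing of the transcript. The first open reading frame carries the FKBP insert, listed as mouse in the catalogue. The automated annotation matched this region to DmrB, the F36V variant of FKBP12, so the exact allele should be confirmed against the sequence. The plasmid name indicates an N-terminal split-GFP fragment ("GFP[2]") joined to FKBP by a linker ("L10"). These elements are not annotated separately in the feature table, although there is unannotated space upstream of the FKBP coding region where they may lie. Downstream, an EMCV IRES allows cap-independent translation of EBFP2 from the same transcript, giving a blue fluorescent marker of transfection and expression level that is independent of any complementation signal. A second chimeric intron, a WPRE and the bGH polyadenylation signal follow to enhance and terminate expression. A β-globin fragment with a rabbit β-globin poly(A) signal and a T3 promoter are also present further along the backbone.

In use, the tagged FKBP would be co-expressed with partner constructs bearing complementary GFP fragments, and reconstituted fluorescence would report interaction. The record does not name the intended partner.
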