Addgene plasmid #129997: pRDAX-185 N-Tag GFP[2] L10 FKBP EBPF2
Purpose: PPI (BiFC/TriFC) assay vector
Depositing lab: Gary Lewin. Depositing organization: Max-Delbrueck-Centrum fuer Molekulare Medizin (MDC).
Backbone
  Vector backbone: custom built
  Vector type: Mammalian Expression
Growth in bacteria
  Bacterial resistance: Ampicillin, 100 μg/mL
  Growth temperature: 37°C
  Growth strain: DH5alpha
  Copy number: High Copy
Gene/Insert
  Gene/Insert name: FKBP
  Species: M. musculus (mouse)
  Cloning method: Restriction Enzyme; 5′ cloning site unknown (unknown if destroyed); 3′ cloning site unknown (unknown if destroyed)
Terms and licenses: Academic/Nonprofit Terms; Industry Terms: Not Available to Industry
How to cite: pRDAX-185 N-Tag GFP[2] L10 FKBP EBPF2 was a gift from Gary Lewin (Addgene plasmid # 129997 ; http://n2t.net/addgene:129997 ; RRID:Addgene_129997)
